>Addgene plasmid #54238 | mEmerald-PSD95-C-16 | addgene full sequence | sequence record 305814 | Addgene NGS Result
CCCCTGATTCTGTGGATAACCGTATTACCGCCATGCATTAGTTATTAATAGTAATCAATTACGGGGTCAT
TAGTTCATAGCCCATATATGGAGTTCCGCGTTACATAACTTACGGTAAATGGCCCGCCTGGCTGACCGCC
CAACGACCCCCGCCCATTGACGTCAATAATGACGTATGTTCCCATAGTAACGCCAATAGGGACTTTCCAT
TGACGTCAATGGGTGGAGTATTTACGGTAAACTGCCCACTTGGCAGTACATCAAGTGTATCATATGCCAA
GTACGCCCCCTATTGACGTCAATGACGGTAAATGGCCCGCCTGGCATTATGCCCAGTACATGACCTTATG
GGACTTTCCTACTTGGCAGTACATCTACGTATTAGTCATCGCTATTACCATGGTGATGCGGTTTTGGCAG
TACATCAATGGGCGTGGATAGCGGTTTGACTCACGGGGATTTCCAAGTCTCCACCCCATTGACGTCAATG
GGAGTTTGTTTTGGCACCAAAATCAACGGGACTTTCCAAAATGTCGTAACAACTCCGCCCCATTGACGCA
AATGGGCGGTAGGCGTGTACGGTGGGAGGTCTATATAAGCAGAGCTGGTTTAGTGAACCGTCAGATCCGC
TAGCGCTACCGGTCGCCACCATGGTGAGCAAGGGCGAGGAGCTGTTCACCGGGGTGGTGCCCATCCTGGT
CGAGCTGGACGGCGACGTAAACGGCCACAAGTTCAGCGTGTCCGGCGAGGGCGAGGGCGATGCCACCTAC
GGCAAGCTGACCCTGAAGTTCATCTGCACCACCGGCAAGCTGCCCGTGCCCTGGCCCACCCTCGTGACCA
CCTTGACCTACGGCGTGCAGTGCTTCGCCCGCTACCCCGACCACATGAAGCAGCACGACTTCTTCAAGTC
CGCCATGCCCGAAGGCTACGTCCAGGAGCGCACCATCTTCTTCAAGGACGACGGCAACTACAAGACCCGC
GCCGAGGTGAAGTTCGAGGGCGACACCCTGGTGAACCGCATCGAGCTGAAGGGCATCGACTTCAAGGAGG
ACGGCAACATCCTGGGGCACAAGCTGGAGTACAACTACAACAGCCACAAGGTCTATATCACCGCCGACAA
GCAGAAGAACGGCATCAAGGTGAACTTCAAGACCCGCCACAACATCGAGGACGGCAGCGTGCAGCTCGCC
GACCACTACCAGCAGAACACCCCCATCGGCGACGGCCCCGTGCTGCTGCCCGACAACCACTACCTGAGCA
CCCAGTCCAAGCTGAGCAAAGACCCCAACGAGAAGCGCGATCACATGGTCCTGCTGGAGTTCGTGACCGC
CGCCGGGATCACTCTCGGCATGGACGAGCTGTACAAGTCCGGAGGGAGCGGCAGTGGGTCCAGTGGAGGG
AGCAGTGGAAGCGGAGACTGTCTCTGTATAGTGACAACCAAGAAATACCGCTACCAAGATGAAGACACGC
CCCCTCTGGAACACAGCCCGGCCCACCTCCCCAACCAGGCCAATTCTCCCCCTGTGATTGTCAACACGGA
CACCCTAGAAGCCCCAGGATATGAGTTGCAGGTGAATGGAACAGAGGGGGAGATGGAGTATGAGGAGATC
ACATTGGAAAGGGGTAACTCAGGTCTGGGCTTCAGCATCGCAGGTGGCACTGACAACCCGCACATCGGTG
ACGACCCGTCCATTTTTATCACCAAGATCATTCCTGGTGGGGCTGCAGCCCAGGATGGCCGCCTCAGGGT
CAATGACAGCATCCTGTTTGTAAATGAAGTGGATGTTCGGGAGGTGACCCATTCAGCTGCGGTGGAGGCC
CTCAAAGAGGCAGGTTCCATCGTTCGCCTCTATGTCATGCGCCGGAAACCCCCAGCCGAAAAGGTCATGG
AGATCAAACTCATCAAAGGGCCTAAAGGACTTGGCTTCAGCATTGCGGGGGGCGTTGGGAACCAGCACAT
CCCTGGAGATAACAGCATCTATGTAACGAAGATCATCGAAGGAGGTGCTGCCCACAAGGATGGCAGGTTG
CAGATTGGAGACAAGATCCTGGCGGTCAACAGTGTGGGGCTGGAGGACGTCATGCACGAGGATGCCGTGG
CAGCCCTGAAGAACACATATGACGTTGTGTACCTAAAGGTGGCCAAGCCCAGCAATGCCTACCTGAGTGA
CAGCTATGCTCCCCCAGACATCACAACCTCGTATTCTCAGCACCTGGACAATGAGATCAGTCATAGCAGC
TACTTGGGCACTGACTACCCCACAGCCATGACCCCCACTTCCCCTCGGCGCTACTCCCCTGTGGCCAAGG
ACCTGCTGGGGGAGGAAGACATTCCCCGGGAACCAAGGCGGATCGTGATCCATCGGGGCTCCACCGGCCT
GGGCTTCAACATCGTGGGCGGCGAGGATGGTGAAGGCATCTTCATCTCCTTCATCCTTGCTGGGGGTCCA
GCCGACCTCAGTGGGGAGCTACGGAAGGGGGACCAGATCCTGTCGGTCAATGGTGTTGACCTCCGCAATG
CCAGTCACGAACAGGCTGCCATTGCCCTGAAGAATGCGGGTCAGACGGTCACGATCATCGCTCAGTATAA
ACCAGAAGAGTATAGTCGATTCGAGGCCAAGATCCATGATCTTCGGGAACAGCTCATGAATAGTAGCCTA
GGCTCAGGGACTGCATCCTTGCGAAGCAACCCCAAGAGGGGCTTCTACATTAGGGCCCTGTTTGATTACG
ACAAGACCAAGGACTGCGGTTTCTTGAGCCAGGCCCTGAGCTTCCGCTTCGGGGATGTGCTTCATGTCAT
TGACGCTGGTGACGAAGAGTGGTGGCAAGCACGGCGGGTCCACTCCGACAGTGAGACCGACGACATTGGC
TTCATTCCCAGCAAACGGCGGGTCGAGCGACGAGAGTGGTCAAGGTTAAAGGCCAAGGACTGGGGCTCCA
GCTCTGGATCACAGGGTCGAGAAGACTCGGTTCTGAGCTATGAGACGGTGACCCAGATGGAAGTGCACTA
TGCTCGTCCCATCATCATCCTTGGACCCACCAAAGACCGTGCCAACGATGATCTTCTCTCCGAGTTCCCC
GACAAGTTTGGATCCTGTGTCCCTCATACGACACGTCCTAAGCGGGAATATGAGATAGACGGCCGGGATT
ACCACTTTGTCTCCTCCCGGGAGAAAATGGAGAAGGACATCCAGGCACACAAGTTCATTGAGGCTGGCCA
GTACAACAGCCACCTCTATGGGACCAGCGTCCAGTCTGTGCGAGAGGTAGCAGAGCAGGGGAAGCACTGC
ATCCTCGATGTCTCGGCCAATGCCGTGCGGCGGCTGCAGGCGGCCCACCTGCACCCCATCGCCATCTTCA
TCCGTCCCCGCTCCCTGGAGAATGTGCTAGAGATCAATAAGCGGATCACAGAGGAGCAAGCCCGGAAAGC
CTTCGACAGAGCCACGAAGCTGGAGCAGGAGTTCACAGAGTGCTTCTCAGCCATCGTAGAGGGCGACAGC
TTTGAAGAGATCTATCACAAAGTGAAACGTGTCATTGAAGACCTCTCAGGCCCCTACATCTGGGTCCCAG
CCCGAGAGAGACTCTGACTCGAGCTCAAGCTTCGAATTCTGCAGTCGACGGTACCGCGGGCCCGGGATCC
ACCGGATCTAGATAACTGATCATAATCAGCCATACCACATTTGTAGAGGTTTTACTTGCTTTAAAAAACC
TCCCACACCTCCCCCTGAACCTGAAACATAAAATGAATGCAATTGTTGTTGTTAACTTGTTTATTGCAGC
TTATAATGGTTACAAATAAAGCAATAGCATCACAAATTTCACAAATAAAGCATTTTTTTCACTGCATTCT
AGTTGTGGTTTGTCCAAACTCATCAATGTATCTTAACGCGTAAATTGTAAGCGTTAATATTTTGTTAAAA
TTCGCGTTAAATTTTTGTTAAATCAGCTCATTTTTTAACCAATAGGCCGAAATCGGCAAAATCCCTTATA
AATCAAAAGAATAGACCGAGATAGGGT
[37 nt withheld, positions 4018-4054]
AAAGAACGTGGACTCCAACGTCAAAGG
[49 nt withheld, positions 4082-4130]
T
[91 nt withheld, positions 4132-4222]
G
[124 nt withheld, positions 4224-4347]
CAGGTGGCACTTTTCGGGGAAATGTGCGCGGAACCCCTATTTGTTTATTTTTCTAAATACATTCAAATAT
GTATCCGCTCATGAGACAATAACCCTGATAAATGCTTCAATAATATTGAAAAAGGAAGAGTCCTGAGGCG
GAAAGAACCAGCTGTGGAATGTGTGTCAGTTAGGGTGTGGAAAGTCCCCAGGCTCCCCAGCAGGCAGAAG
TATGCAAAGCATGCATCTCAATTAGTCAGCAACCAGGTGTGGAAAGTCCCCAGGCTCCCCAGCAGGCAGA
AGTATGCAAAGCATGCATCTCAATTAGTCAGCAACCATAGTCCCGCCCCTAACTCCGCCCATCCCGCCCC
TAACTCCGCCCAGTTCCGCCCATTCTCCGCCCCATGGCTGACTAATTTTTTTTATTTATGCAGAGGCCGA
GGCCGCCTCGGCCTCTGAGCTATTCCAGAAGTAGTGAGGAGGCTTTTTTGGAGGCCTAGGCTTTTGCAAA
GATCGATCAAGAGACAGGATGAGGATCGTTTCGCATGATTGAACAAGATGGATTGCACGCAGGTTCTCCG
GCCGCTTGGGTGGAGAGGCTATTCGGCTATGACTGGGCACAACAGACAATCGGCTGCTCTGATGCCGCCG
TGTTCCGGCTGTCAGCGCAGGGGCGCCCGGTTCTTTTTGTCAAGACCGACCTGTCCGGTGCCCTGAATGA
ACTGCAAGACGAGGCAGCGCGGCTATCGTGGCTGGCCACGACGGGCGTTCCTTGCGCAGCTGTGCTCGAC
GTTGTCACTGAAGCGGGAAGGGACTGGCTGCTATTGGGCGAAGTGCCGGGGCAGGATCTCCTGTCATCTC
ACCTTGCTCCTGCCGAGAAAGTATCCATCATGGCTGATGCAATGCGGCGGCTGCATACGCTTGATCCGGC
TACCTGCCCATTCGACCACCAAGCGAAACATCGCATCGAGCGAGCACGTACTCGGATGGAAGCCGGTCTT
GTCGATCAGGATGATCTGGACGAAGAGCATCAGGGGCTCGCGCCAGCCGAACTGTTCGCCAGGCTCAAGG
CGAGCATGCCCGACGGCGAGGATCTCGTCGTGACCCATGGCGATGCCTGCTTGCCGAATATCATGGTGGA
AAATGGCCGCTTTTCTGGATTCATCGACTGTGGCCGGCTGGGTGTGGCGGACCGCTATCAGGACATAGCG
TTGGCTACCCGTGATATTGCTGAAGAGCTTGGCGGCGAATGGGCTGACCGCTTCCTCGTGCTTTACGGTA
TCGCCGCTCCCGATTCGCAGCGCATCGCCTTCTATCGCCTTCTTGACGAGTTCTTCTGAGCGGGACTCTG
GGGTTCGAAATGACCGACCAAGCGACGCCCAACCTGCCATCACGAGATTTCGATTCCACCGCCGCCTTCT
ATGAAAGGTTGGGCTTCGGAATCGTTTTCCGGGACGCCGGCTGGATGATCCTCCAGCGCGGGGATCTCAT
GCTGGAGTTCTTCGCCCACCCTAGGGGGAGGCTAACTGAAACACGGAAGGAGACAATACCGGAAGGAACC
CGCGCTATGACGGCAATAAAAAGACAGAATAAAACGCACGGTGTTGGGTCGTTTGTTCATAAACGCGGGG
TTCGGTCCCAGGGCTGGCACTCTGTCGATACCCCACCGAGACCCCATTGGGGCCAATACGCCCGCGTTTC
TTCCTTTTCCCCACCCCACCCCCCAAGTTCGGGTGAAGGCCCAGGGCTCGCAGCCAACGTCGGGGCGGCA
GGCCCTGCCATAGCCTCAGGTTACTCATATATACTTTAGATTGATTTAAAACTTCATTTTTAATTTAAAA
GGATCTAGGTGAAGATCCTTTTTGATAATCTCATGACCAAAATCCCTTAACGTGAGTTTTCGTTCCACTG
AGCGTCAGACCCCGTAGAAAAGATCAAAGGATCTTCTTGAGATCCTTTTTTTCTGCGCGTAATCTGCTGC
TTGCAAACAAAAAAACCACCGCTACCAGCGGTGGTTTGTTTGCCGGATCAAGAGCTACCAACTCTTTTTC
CGAAGGTAACTGGCTTCAGCAGAGCGCAGATACCAAATACTGTTCTTCTAGTGTAGCCGTAGTTAGGCCA
CCACTTCAAGAACTCTGTAGCACCGCCTACATACCTCGCTCTGCTAATCCTGTTACCAGTGGCTGCTGCC
AGTGGCGATAAGTCGTGTCTTACCGGGTTGGACTCAAGACGATAGTTACCGGATAAGGCGCAGCGGTCGG
GCTGAACGGGGGGTTCGTGCACACAGCCCAGCTTGGAGCGAACGACCTACACCGAACTGAGATACCTACA
GCGTGAGCTATGAGAAAGCGCCACGCTTCCCGAAGGGAGAAAGGCGGACAGGTATCCGGTAAGCGGCAGG
GTCGGAACAGGAGAGCGCACGAGGGAGCTTCCAGGGGGAAACGCCTGGTATCTTTATAGTCCTGTCGGGT
TTCGCCACCTCTGACTTGAGCGTCGATTTTTGTGATGCTCGTCAGGGGGGCGGAGCCTATGGAAAAACGC
CAGCAACGCGGCCTTTTTACGGTTCCTGGCCTTTTGCTGGCCTTTTGCTCACATGTTCTTTCCTGCGTTA
T
Features (pLannotate 1.2.2; 16 found; start..end, strand, type, name):
      1..31      +  rep_origin     RSF ori (fragment): Plasmids containing the RSF 1030 origin of replication can be propagated in E. coli cells that contain additional plasmids with compatible origins.
     99..402     +  enhancer       CMV enhancer: human cytomegalovirus immediate early enhancer
    403..606     +  promoter       CMV promoter: human cytomegalovirus (CMV) immediate early promoter
    651..1367    +  CDS            mEmerald: mEmerald is a basic (constitutively fluorescent) green fluorescent protein published in 1998, derived from Aequorea victoria. It is reported to be a very rapidly-maturing monomer with moderate acid sensitivity.
   1416..3584    +  CDS            Dlg4: DLG4_RAT - Also known as Dlgh4, Psd95 From Rattus norvegicus (Rat).
   3588..3640    +  misc_feature   MCS: multiple cloning site
   3657..3741    +  CDS            large T antigen (fragment): large T antigen from SV40 (simian virus 40)
   3764..3885    +  polyA_signal   SV40 poly(A) signal: SV40 polyadenylation signal
   3919..4347    -  rep_origin     f1 ori (sequence partly withheld): f1 bacteriophage origin of replication; arrow indicates direction of (+) strand synthesis
   4374..4478    +  promoter       AmpR promoter: bla
   4480..4837    +  promoter       SV40 promoter: SV40 enhancer and early promoter
   4872..5666    +  CDS            NeoR/KanR: aminoglycoside phosphotransferase from Tn5; aph(3')-II (or nptII); confers resistance to neomycin, kanamycin, and G418 (Geneticin®)
   5687..5839    +  CDS            ble (fragment): BLE_KLEPN - Experimental evidence at protein level: Swiss-Prot protein existence level 1. Binding protein with a strong affinity to the bleomycin family of antibiotics. Binds to CL990; an antimitotic-antibiotic compound. From Klebsiella pneumoniae.
   5898..5945    +  polyA_signal   HSV TK poly(A) signal: herpes simplex virus thymidine kinase polyadenylation signal (Cole and Stacy, 1985)
   6036..6052    -  polyA_signal   bGH poly(A) signal (fragment): bovine growth hormone polyadenylation signal
   6274..6862    +  rep_origin     ori: high-copy-number ColE1/pMB1/pBR322/pUC origin of replication
