[The description below was written by a language model from this plasmid's Addgene catalogue record and pLannotate feature annotations shown in this document.]
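Description:
mEmerald-PSD95-C-16 is a mammalian expression plasmid built on the mEmerald-C1 backbone, encoding the rat postsynaptic density scaffold protein PSD95 (Dlg4) fused at its N terminus to the green fluorescent protein mEmerald. The sequenced record is about 6.9 kb. Transcription is driven by the human cytomegalovirus immediate early enhancer and promoter, which gives strong constitutive expression in most mammalian cells. The mEmerald coding sequence comes first and is followed, after a short gap of 48 nucleotides that is consistent with the 16-residue linker implied by the "C-16" in the name, by the Dlg4 open reading frame. Remnants of the multiple cloning site lie downstream, and the transcript ends at an SV40 polyadenylation signal.

The plasmid is maintained in E. coli at high copy through a ColE1/pUC-type origin, and an f1 origin is also present for single-stranded DNA production. A single NeoR/KanR cassette (Tn5 aminoglycoside phosphotransferase) serves both hosts: a bacterial bla-type promoter provides kanamycin resistance in bacteria, while the adjacent SV40 enhancer and early promoter, with an HSV TK polyadenylation signal, allows G418 selection of stably transfected mammalian cells. Several short annotations (fragments of RSF ori, SV40 large T antigen, ble and the bGH poly(A) signal) appear to be partial matches within backbone sequence rather than functional elements.

The construct is a localization marker from a fluorescent protein fusion collection, used to visualize PSD95 in live or fixed cells. The record describes its localization as membrane scaffold, and gives mEmerald's excitation peak as 487 nm and its emission peak as 509 nm.
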