Addgene plasmid #54238: mEmerald-PSD95-C-16
Purpose: Localization: Membrane Scaffold, Excitation: 487, Emission: 509
Depositing lab: Michael Davidson. Depositing organization: Florida State University, Tallahassee.
Backbone
  Vector backbone: mEmerald-C1
  Backbone size w/o insert (bp): 4750
  Vector type: Mammalian Expression
  Selectable markers: Neomycin (select with G418)
Growth in bacteria
  Bacterial resistance: Kanamycin, 50 μg/mL
  Growth temperature: 37°C
  Growth strain: DH5alpha
  Copy number: High Copy
Gene/Insert
  Gene/Insert name: PSD95 (alt name: NM_019621.1)
  Species: R. norvegicus (rat)
  Promoter: CMV
  Tag / fusion protein: mEmerald (N terminal on backbone)
  Cloning method: Unknown
  Sequencing primers: 5′ CMV-F; 3′ SV40pA-R
Terms and licenses: Academic/Nonprofit Terms; Industry Terms
Depositor comments: . Excitation = 487; Emission = 509. Localization data: Membrane Scaffold
How to cite: mEmerald-PSD95-C-16 was a gift from Michael Davidson (Addgene plasmid # 54238 ; http://n2t.net/addgene:54238 ; RRID:Addgene_54238)
