>Addgene plasmid #54238 | mEmerald-PSD95-C-16 | depositor partial sequence | sequence record 84383 | insert sequence
AGATCCGCTAGCGCTACCGGTCGCCACCATGGTGAGCAAGGGCGAGGAGCTGTTCACCGGGGTGGTGCCC
ATCCTGGTCGAGCTGGACGGCGACGTAAACGGCCACAAGTTCAGCGTGTCCGGCGAGGGCGAGGGCGATG
CCACCTACGGCAAGCTGACCCTGAAGTTCATCTGCACCACCGGCAAGCTGCCCGTGCCCTGGCCCACCCT
CGTGACCACCTTGACCTACGGCGTGCAGTGCTTCGCCCGCTACCCCGACCACATGAAGCAGCACGACTTC
TTCAAGTCCGCCATGCCCGAAGGCTACGTCCAGGAGCGCACCATCTTCTTCAAGGACGACGGCAACTACA
AGACCCGCGCCGAGGTGAAGTTCGAGGGCGACACCCTGGTGAACCGCATCGAGCTGAAGGGCATCGACTT
CAAGGAGGACGGCAACATCCTGGGGCACAAGCTGGAGTACAACTACAACAGCCACAAGGTCTATATCACC
GCCGACAAGCAGAAGAACGGCATCAAGGTGAACTTCAAGACCCGCCACAACATCGAGGACGGCAGCGTGC
AGCTCGCCGACCACTACCAGCAGAACACCCCCATCGGCGACGGCCCCGTGCTGCTGCCCGACAACCACTA
CCTGAGCACCCAGTCCAAGCTGAGCAAAGACCCCAACGAGAAGCGCGATCACATGGTCCTGCTGGAGTTC
GTGACCGCCGCCGGGATCACTCTCGGCATGGACGAGCTGTACAAGTCCGGAGGGAGCGGCAGTGGGTCCA
GTGGAGGGAGCAGTGGAAGCGGAGACTGTCTCTGTATAGTGACAACCAAGAAATACCGCTACCAAGATGA
AGACACGCCCCCTCTGGAACACAGCCCGGCCCACCTCCCCAACCAGGCCAATTCTCCCCCTGTGATTGTC
AACACGGACACCCTAGAAGCCCCAGGATATGAGTTGCAGGTGAATGGAACAGAGGGGGAGATGGAGTATG
AGGAGATCACATTGGAAAGGGGTAACTCAGGTCTGGGCTTCAGCATCGCAGGTGGCACTGACAACCCGCA
CATCGGTGACGACCCGTCCATTTTTATCACCAAGATCATTCCTGGTGGGGCTGCAGCCCAGGATGGCCGC
CTCAGGGTCAATGACAGCATCCTGTTTGTAAATGAAGTGGATGTTCGGGAGGTGACCCATTCAGCTGCGG
TGGAGGCCCTCAAAGAGGCAGGTTCCATCGTTCGCCTCTATGTCATGCGCCGGAAACCCCCAGCCGAAAA
GGTCATGGAGATCAAACTCATCAAAGGGCCTAAAGGACTTGGCTTCAGCATTGCGGGGGGCGTTGGGAAC
CAGCACATCCCTGGAGATAACAGCATCTATGTAACGAAGATCATCGAAGGAGGTGCTGCCCACAAGGATG
GCAGGTTGCAGATTGGAGACAAGATCCTGGCGGTCAACAGTGTGGGGCTGGAGGACGTCATGCACGAGGA
TGCCGTGGCAGCCCTGAAGAACACATATGACGTTGTGTACCTAAAGGTGGCCAAGCCCAGCAATGCCTAC
CTGAGTGACAGCTATGCTCCCCCAGACATCACAACCTCGTATTCTCAGCACCTGGACAATGAGATCAGTC
ATAGCAGCTACTTGGGCACTGACTACCCCACAGCCATGACCCCCACTTCCCCTCGGCGCTACTCCCCTGT
GGCCAAGGACCTGCTGGGGGAGGAAGACATTCCCCGGGAACCAAGGCGGATCGTGATCCATCGGGGCTCC
ACCGGCCTGGGCTTCAACATCGTGGGCGGCGAGGATGGTGAAGGCATCTTCATCTCCTTCATCCTTGCTG
GGGGTCCAGCCGACCTCAGTGGGGAGCTACGGAAGGGGGACCAGATCCTGTCGGTCAATGGTGTTGACCT
CCGCAATGCCAGTCACGAACAGGCTGCCATTGCCCTGAAGAATGCGGGTCAGACGGTCACGATCATCGCT
CAGTATAAACCAGAAGAGTATAGTCGATTCGAGGCCAAGATCCATGATCTTCGGGAACAGCTCATGAATA
GTAGCCTAGGCTCAGGGACTGCATCCTTGCGAAGCAACCCCAAGAGGGGCTTCTACATTAGGGCCCTGTT
TGATTACGACAAGACCAAGGACTGCGGTTTCTTGAGCCAGGCCCTGAGCTTCCGCTTCGGGGATGTGCTT
CATGTCATTGACGCTGGTGACGAAGAGTGGTGGCAAGCACGGCGGGTCCACTCCGACAGTGAGACCGACG
ACATTGGCTTCATTCCCAGCAAACGGCGGGTCGAGCGACGAGAGTGGTCAAGGTTAAAGGCCAAGGACTG
GGGCTCCAGCTCTGGATCACAGGGTCGAGAAGACTCGGTTCTGAGCTATGAGACGGTGACCCAGATGGAA
GTGCACTATGCTCGTCCCATCATCATCCTTGGACCCACCAAAGACCGTGCCAACGATGATCTTCTCTCCG
AGTTCCCCGACAAGTTTGGATCCTGTGTCCCTCATACGACACGTCCTAAGCGGGAATATGAGATAGACGG
CCGGGATTACCACTTTGTCTCCTCCCGGGAGAAAATGGAGAAGGACATCCAGGCACACAAGTTCATTGAG
GCTGGCCAGTACAACAGCCACCTCTATGGGACCAGCGTCCAGTCTGTGCGAGAGGTAGCAGAGCAGGGGA
AGCACTGCATCCTCGATGTCTCGGCCAATGCCGTGCGGCGGCTGCAGGCGGCCCACCTGCACCCCATCGC
CATCTTCATCCGTCCCCGCTCCCTGGAGAATGTGCTAGAGATCAATAAGCGGATCACAGAGGAGCAAGCC
CGGAAAGCCTTCGACAGAGCCACGAAGCTGGAGCAGGAGTTCACAGAGTGCTTCTCAGCCATCGTAGAGG
GCGACAGCTTTGAAGAGATCTATCACAAAGTGAAACGTGTCATTGAAGACCTCTCAGGCCCCTACATCTG
GGTCCCAGCCCGAGAGAGACTCTGACTCGAGCTCAAGCTTCGAATTCTGCAGTCGACGGTACCGCGGGCC
CGGGATCCACCGGATCTAGATAACTGAT
