>Addgene plasmid #54238 | mEmerald-PSD95-C-16 | addgene partial sequence | sequence record 92354 | EGFP-C 5'-CATGGTCCTGCTGGAGTTCGTG-3'
GAGCTGTACAAGTCCGGAGGGAGCGGCAGTGGGTCCAGTGGAGGGAGCAGTGGAAGCGGAGACTGTCTCT
GTATAGTGACAACCAAGAAATACCGCTACCAAGATGAAGACACGCCCCCTCTGGAACACAGCCCGGCCCA
CCTCCCCAACCAGGCCAATTCTCCCCCTGTGATTGTCAACACGGACACCCTAGAAGCCCCAGGATATGAG
TTGCAGGTGAATGGAACAGAGGGGGAGATGGAGTATGAGGAGATCACATTGGAAAGGGGTAACTCAGGTC
TGGGCTTCAGCATCGCAGGTGGCACTGACAACCCGCACATCGGTGACGACCCGTCCATTTTTATCACCAA
GATCATTCCTGGTGGGGCTGCAGCCCAGGATGGCCGCCTCAGGGTCAATGACAGCATCCTGTTTGTAAAT
GAAGTGGATGTTCGGGAGGTGACCCATTCAGCTGCGGTGGAGGCCCTCAAAGAGGCAGGTTCCATCGTTC
GCCTCTATGTCATGCGCCGGAAACCCCCAGCCGAAAAGGTCATGGAGATCAAACTCATCAAAGGGCCTAA
AGGACTTGGCTTCAGCATTGCGGGGGGCGTTGGGAACCAGCACATCCCTGGAGATAACAGCATCTATGTA
ACGAAGATCATCGAAGGAGGTGCTGCCCACAAGGATGGCAGGTTGCAGATTGGAGACAAGATCCTGGCGG
TCAACAGTGTGGGGCTGGAGGACGTCATGCACGAGGATGCCGTGGCAGCCCTGAAGAACACATATGACGT
TGTGTACCTAAAGGTGGCCAAGCCCAGCAATGCCTACCTGAGTGACAGCTATGCTCCCCCAGACATCACA
ACCTCGTATTCTCAGCACCTGGACAATGAGATCAGTCATAGCAGCTACTTGGGCACTGACTACC
